>Addgene plasmid #103864 | pC0048-CMV-dPspCas13b-longlinker-ADAR2DD(E488Q) | addgene full sequence | sequence record 199176 | Addgene NGS Result
AATTAATTCTGTGGAATGTGTGTCAGTTAGGGTGTGGAAAGTCCCCAGGCTCCCCAGCAGGCAGAAGTAT
GCAAAGCATGCATCTCAATTAGTCAGCAACCAGGTGTGGAAAGTCCCCAGGCTCCCCAGCAGGCAGAAGT
ATGCAAAGCATGCATCTCAATTAGTCAGCAACCATAGTCCCGCCCCTAACTCCGCCCATCCCGCCCCTAA
CTCCGCCCAGTTCCGCCCATTCTCCGCCCCATGGCTGACTAATTTTTTTTATTTATGCAGAGGCCGAGGC
CGCCTCTGCCTCTGAGCTATTCCAGAAGTAGTGAGGAGGCTTTTTTGGAGGCCTAGGCTTTTGCAAAAAG
CTCCCGGGAGCTTGTATATCCATTTTCGGATCTGATCAAGAGACAGGATGAGGATCGTTTCGCATGATTG
AACAAGATGGATTGCACGCAGGTTCTCCGGCCGCTTGGGTGGAGAGGCTATTCGGCTATGACTGGGCACA
ACAGACAATCGGCTGCTCTGATGCCGCCGTGTTCCGGCTGTCAGCGCAGGGGCGCCCGGTTCTTTTTGTC
AAGACCGACCTGTCCGGTGCCCTGAATGAACTGCAGGACGAGGCAGCGCGGCTATCGTGGCTGGCCACGA
CGGGCGTTCCTTGCGCAGCTGTGCTCGACGTTGTCACTGAAGCGGGAAGGGACTGGCTGCTATTGGGCGA
AGTGCCGGGGCAGGATCTCCTGTCATCTCACCTTGCTCCTGCCGAGAAAGTATCCATCATGGCTGATGCA
ATGCGGCGGCTGCATACGCTTGATCCGGCTACCTGCCCATTCGACCACCAAGCGAAACATCGCATCGAGC
GAGCACGTACTCGGATGGAAGCCGGTCTTGTCGATCAGGATGATCTGGACGAAGAGCATCAGGGGCTCGC
GCCAGCCGAACTGTTCGCCAGGCTCAAGGCGCGCATGCCCGACGGCGAGGATCTCGTCGTGACCCATGGC
GATGCCTGCTTGCCGAATATCATGGTGGAAAATGGCCGCTTTTCTGGATTCATCGACTGTGGCCGGCTGG
GTGTGGCGGACCGCTATCAGGACATAGCGTTGGCTACCCGTGATATTGCTGAAGAGCTTGGCGGCGAATG
GGCTGACCGCTTCCTCGTGCTTTACGGTATCGCCGCTCCCGATTCGCAGCGCATCGCCTTCTATCGCCTT
CTTGACGAGTTCTTCTGAGCGGGACTCTGGGGTTCGAAATGACCGACCAAGCGACGCCCAACCTGCCATC
ACGAGATTTCGATTCCACCGCCGCCTTCTATGAAAGGTTGGGCTTCGGAATCGTTTTCCGGGACGCCGGC
TGGATGATCCTCCAGCGCGGGGATCTCATGCTGGAGTTCTTCGCCCACCCCAACTTGTTTATTGCAGCTT
ATAATGGTTACAAATAAAGCAATAGCATCACAAATTTCACAAATAAAGCATTTTTTTCACTGCATTCTAG
TTGTGGTTTGTCCAAACTCATCAATGTATCTTATCATGTCTGTATACCGTCGACCTCTAGCTAGAGCTTG
GCGTAATCATGGTCATAGCTGTTTCCTGTGTGAAATTGTTATCCGCTCACAATTCCACACAACATACGAG
CCGGAAGCATAAAGTGTAAAGCCTGGGGTGCCTAATGAGTGAGCTAACTCACATTAATTGCGTTGCGCTC
ACTGCCCGCTTTCCAGTCGGGAAACCTGTCGTGCCAGCTGCATTAATGAATCGGCCAACGCGCGGGGAGA
GGCGGTTTGCGTATTGGGCGCTCTTCCGCTTCCTCGCTCACTGACTCGCTGCGCTCGGTCGTTCGGCTGC
GGCGAGCGGTATCAGCTCACTCAAAGGCGGTAATACGGTTATCCACAGAATCAGGGGATAACGCAGGAAA
GAACATGTGAGCAAAAGGCCAGCAAAAGGCCAGGAACCGTAAAAAGGCCGCGTTGCTGGCGTTTTTCCAT
AGGCTCCGCCCCCCTGACGAGCATCACAAAAATCGACGCTCAAGTCAGAGGTGGCGAAACCCGACAGGAC
TATAAAGATACCAGGCGTTTCCCCCTGGAAGCTCCCTCGTGCGCTCTCCTGTTCCGACCCTGCCGCTTAC
CGGATACCTGTCCGCCTTTCTCCCTTCGGGAAGCGTGGCGCTTTCTCATAGCTCACGCTGTAGGTATCTC
AGTTCGGTGTAGGTCGTTCGCTCCAAGCTGGGCTGTGTGCACGAACCCCCCGTTCAGCCCGACCGCTGCG
CCTTATCCGGTAACTATCGTCTTGAGTCCAACCCGGTAAGACACGACTTATCGCCACTGGCAGCAGCCAC
TGGTAACAGGATTAGCAGAGCGAGGTATGTAGGCGGTGCTACAGAGTTCTTGAAGTGGTGGCCTAACTAC
GGCTACACTAGAAGAACAGTATTTGGTATCTGCGCTCTGCTGAAGCCAGTTACCTTCGGAAAAAGAGTTG
GTAGCTCTTGATCCGGCAAACAAACCACCGCTGGTAGCGGTGGTTTTTTTGTTTGCAAGCAGCAGATTAC
GCGCAGAAAAAAAGGATCTCAAGAAGATCCTTTGATCTTTTCTACGGGGTCTGACGCTCAGTGGAACGAA
AACTCACGTTAAGGGATTTTGGTCATGAGATTATCAAAAAGGATCTTCACCTAGATCCTTTTAAATTAAA
AATGAAGTTTTAAATCAATCTAAAGTATATATGAGTAAACTTGGTCTGACAGTTACCAATGCTTAATCAG
TGAGGCACCTATCTCAGCGATCTGTCTATTTCGTTCATCCATAGTTGCCTGACTCCCCGTCGTGTAGATA
ACTACGATACGGGAGGGCTTACCATCTGGCCCCAGTGCTGCAATGATACCGCGAGACCCACGCTCACCGG
CTCCAGATTTATCAGCAATAAACCAGCCAGCCGGAAGGGCCGAGCGCAGAAGTGGTCCTGCAACTTTATC
CGCCTCCATCCAGTCTATTAATTGTTGCCGGGAAGCTAGAGTAAGTAGTTCGCCAGTTAATAGTTTGCGC
AACGTTGTTGCCATTGCTACAGGCATCGTGGTGTCACGCTCGTCGTTTGGTATGGCTTCATTCAGCTCCG
GTTCCCAACGATCAAGGCGAGTTACATGATCCCCCATGTTGTGCAAAAAAGCGGTTAGCTCCTTCGGTCC
TCCGATCGTTGTCAGAAGTAAGTTGGCCGCAGTGTTATCACTCATGGTTATGGCAGCACTGCATAATTCT
CTTACTGTCATGCCATCCGTAAGATGCTTTTCTGTGACTGGTGAGTACTCAACCAAGTCATTCTGAGAAT
AGTGTATGCGGCGACCGAGTTGCTCTTGCCCGGCGTCAATACGGGATAATACCGCGCCACATAGCAGAAC
TTTAAAAGTGCTCATCATTGGAAAACGTTCTTCGGGGCGAAAACTCTCAAGGATCTTACCGCTGTTGAGA
TCCAGTTCGATGTAACCCACTCGTGCACCCAACTGATCTTCAGCATCTTTTACTTTCACCAGCGTTTCTG
GGTGAGCAAAAACAGGAAGGCAAAATGCCGCAAAAAAGGGAATAAGGGCGACACGGAAATGTTGAATACT
CATACTCTTCCTTTTTCAATATTATTGAAGCATTTATCAGGGTTATTGTCTCATGAGCGGATACATATTT
GAATGTATTTAGAAAAATAAACAAATAGGGGTTCCGCGCACATTTCCCCGAAAAGTGCCACCTGACGTCG
ACGGATCGGGAGATCTCCCGATCCCCTATGGTGCACTCTCAGTACAATCTGCTCTGATGCCGCATAGTTA
AGCCAGTATCTGCTCCCTGCTTGTGTGTTGGAGGTCGCTGAGTAGTGCGCGAGCAAAATTTAAGCTACAA
CAAGGCAAGGCTTGACCGACAATTGCATGAAGAATCTGCTTAGGGTTAGGCGTTTTGCGCTGCTTCGCGA
TGTACGGGCCAGATATACGCGTTGACATTGATTATTGACTAGTTATTAATAGTAATCAATTACGGGGTCA
TTAGTTCATAGCCCATATATGGAGTTCCGCGTTACATAACTTACGGTAAATGGCCCGCCTGGCTGACCGC
CCAACGACCCCCGCCCATTGACGTCAATAATGACGTATGTTCCCATAGTAACGCCAATAGGGACTTTCCA
TTGACGTCAATGGGTGGAGTATTTACGGTAAACTGCCCACTTGGCAGTACATCAAGTGTATCATATGCCA
AGTACGCCCCCTATTGACGTCAATGACGGTAAATGGCCCGCCTGGCATTATGCCCAGTACATGACCTTAT
GGGACTTTCCTACTTGGCAGTACATCTACGTATTAGTCATCGCTATTACCATGGTGATGCGGTTTTGGCA
GTACATCAATGGGCGTGGATAGCGGTTTGACTCACGGGGATTTCCAAGTCTCCACCCCATTGACGTCAAT
GGGAGTTTGTTTTGGCACCAAAATCAACGGGACTTTCCAAAATGTCGTAACAACTCCGCCCCATTGACGC
AAATGGGCGGTAGGCGTGTACGGTGGGAGGTCTATATAAGCAGAGCTCTCTGGCTAACTAGAGAACCCAC
TGCTTACTGGCTTATCGAAATTAATACGACTCACTATAGGGAGACCCAAGCTGGCTAGCGTTTAAACTTA
AGCTTGCCACCATGAACATCCCCGCTCTGGTGGAAAACCAGAAGAAGTACTTTGGCACCTACAGCGTGAT
GGCCATGCTGAACGCTCAGACCGTGCTGGACCACATCCAGAAGGTGGCCGATATTGAGGGCGAGCAGAAC
GAGAACAACGAGAATCTGTGGTTTCACCCCGTGATGAGCCACCTGTACAACGCCAAGAACGGCTACGACA
AGCAGCCCGAGAAAACCATGTTCATCATCGAGCGGCTGCAGAGCTACTTCCCATTCCTGAAGATCATGGC
CGAGAACCAGAGAGAGTACAGCAACGGCAAGTACAAGCAGAACCGCGTGGAAGTGAACAGCAACGACATC
TTCGAGGTGCTGAAGCGCGCCTTCGGCGTGCTGAAGATGTACAGGGACCTGACCAACGCATACAAGACCT
ACGAGGAAAAGCTGAACGACGGCTGCGAGTTCCTGACCAGCACAGAGCAACCTCTGAGCGGCATGATCAA
CAACTACTACACAGTGGCCCTGCGGAACATGAACGAGAGATACGGCTACAAGACAGAGGACCTGGCCTTC
ATCCAGGACAAGCGGTTCAAGTTCGTGAAGGACGCCTACGGCAAGAAAAAGTCCCAAGTGAATACCGGAT
TCTTCCTGAGCCTGCAGGACTACAACGGCGACACACAGAAGAAGCTGCACCTGAGCGGAGTGGGAATCGC
CCTGCTGATCTGCCTGTTCCTGGACAAGCAGTACATCAACATCTTTCTGAGCAGGCTGCCCATCTTCTCC
AGCTACAATGCCCAGAGCGAGGAACGGCGGATCATCATCAGATCCTTCGGCATCAACAGCATCAAGCTGC
CCAAGGACCGGATCCACAGCGAGAAGTCCAACAAGAGCGTGGCCATGGATATGCTCAACGAAGTGAAGCG
GTGCCCCGACGAGCTGTTCACAACACTGTCTGCCGAGAAGCAGTCCCGGTTCAGAATCATCAGCGACGAC
CACAATGAAGTGCTGATGAAGCGGAGCAGCGACAGATTCGTGCCTCTGCTGCTGCAGTATATCGATTACG
GCAAGCTGTTCGACCACATCAGGTTCCACGTGAACATGGGCAAGCTGAGATACCTGCTGAAGGCCGACAA
GACCTGCATCGACGGCCAGACCAGAGTCAGAGTGATCGAGCAGCCCCTGAACGGCTTCGGCAGACTGGAA
GAGGCCGAGACAATGCGGAAGCAAGAGAACGGCACCTTCGGCAACAGCGGCATCCGGATCAGAGACTTCG
AGAACATGAAGCGGGACGACGCCAATCCTGCCAACTATCCCTACATCGTGGACACCTACACACACTACAT
CCTGGAAAACAACAAGGTCGAGATGTTTATCAACGACAAAGAGGACAGCGCCCCACTGCTGCCCGTGATC
GAGGATGATAGATACGTGGTCAAGACAATCCCCAGCTGCCGGATGAGCACCCTGGAAATTCCAGCCATGG
CCTTCCACATGTTTCTGTTCGGCAGCAAGAAAACCGAGAAGCTGATCGTGGACGTGCACAACCGGTACAA
GAGACTGTTCCAGGCCATGCAGAAAGAAGAAGTGACCGCCGAGAATATCGCCAGCTTCGGAATCGCCGAG
AGCGACCTGCCTCAGAAGATCCTGGATCTGATCAGCGGCAATGCCCACGGCAAGGATGTGGACGCCTTCA
TCAGACTGACCGTGGACGACATGCTGACCGACACCGAGCGGAGAATCAAGAGATTCAAGGACGACCGGAA
GTCCATTCGGAGCGCCGACAACAAGATGGGAAAGAGAGGCTTCAAGCAGATCTCCACAGGCAAGCTGGCC
GACTTCCTGGCCAAGGACATCGTGCTGTTTCAGCCCAGCGTGAACGATGGCGAGAACAAGATCACCGGCC
TGAACTACCGGATCATGCAGAGCGCCATTGCCGTGTACGATAGCGGCGACGATTACGAGGCCAAGCAGCA
GTTCAAGCTGATGTTCGAGAAGGCCCGGCTGATCGGCAAGGGCACAACAGAGCCTCATCCATTTCTGTAC
AAGGTGTTCGCCCGCAGCATCCCCGCCAATGCCGTCGAGTTCTACGAGCGCTACCTGATCGAGCGGAAGT
TCTACCTGACCGGCCTGTCCAACGAGATCAAGAAAGGCAACAGAGTGGATGTGCCCTTCATCCGGCGGGA
CCAGAACAAGTGGAAAACACCCGCCATGAAGACCCTGGGCAGAATCTACAGCGAGGATCTGCCCGTGGAA
CTGCCCAGACAGATGTTCGACAATGAGATCAAGTCCCACCTGAAGTCCCTGCCACAGATGGAAGGCATCG
ACTTCAACAATGCCAACGTGACCTATCTGATCGCCGAGTACATGAAGAGAGTGCTGGACGACGACTTCCA
GACCTTCTACCAGTGGAACCGCAACTACCGGTACATGGACATGCTTAAGGGCGAGTACGACAGAAAGGGC
TCCCTGCAGCACTGCTTCACCAGCGTGGAAGAGAGAGAAGGCCTCTGGAAAGAGCGGGCCTCCAGAACAG
AGCGGTACAGAAAGCAGGCCAGCAACAAGATCCGCAGCAACCGGCAGATGAGAAACGCCAGCAGCGAAGA
GATCGAGACAATCCTGGATAAGCGGCTGAGCAACAGCCGGAACGAGTACCAGAAAAGCGAGAAAGTGATC
CGGCGCTACAGAGTGCAGGATGCCCTGCTGTTTCTGCTGGCCAAAAAGACCCTGACCGAACTGGCCGATT
TCGACGGCGAGAGGTTCAAACTGAAAGAAATCATGCCCGACGCCGAGAAGGGAATCCTGAGCGAGATCAT
GCCCATGAGCTTCACCTTCGAGAAAGGCGGCAAGAAGTACACCATCACCAGCGAGGGCATGAAGCTGAAG
AACTACGGCGACTTCTTTGTGCTGGCTAGCGACAAGAGGATCGGCAACCTGCTGGAACTCGTGGGCAGCG
ACATCGTGTCCAAAGAGGATATCATGGAAGAGTTCAACAAATACGACCAGTGCAGGCCCGAGATCAGCTC
CATCGTGTTCAACCTGGAAAAGTGGGCCTTCGACACATACCCCGAGCTGTCTGCCAGAGTGGACCGGGAA
GAGAAGGTGGACTTCAAGAGCATCCTGAAAATCCTGCTGAACAACAAGAACATCAACAAAGAGCAGAGCG
ACATCCTGCGGAAGATCCGGAACGCCTTCGATGCAAACAATTACCCCGACAAAGGCGTGGTGGAAATCAA
GGCCCTGCCTGAGATCGCCATGAGCATCAAGAAGGCCTTTGGGGAGTACGCCATCATGAAGGGAAGCCTG
CAGCTGCCTCCACTTGAAAGACTGACACTGGGATCCGGAGGAGGTGGAAGCCAGCTGCATTTACCGCAGG
TTTTAGCTGACGCTGTCTCACGCCTGGTCCTGGGTAAGTTTGGTGACCTGACCGACAACTTCTCCTCCCC
TCACGCTCGCAGAAAAGTGCTGGCTGGAGTCGTCATGACAACAGGCACAGATGTTAAAGATGCCAAGGTG
ATAAGTGTTTCTACAGGAACAAAATGTATTAATGGTGAATACATGAGTGATCGTGGCCTTGCATTAAATG
ACTGCCATGCAGAAATAATATCTCGGAGATCCTTGCTCAGATTTCTTTATACACAACTTGAGCTTTACTT
AAATAACAAAGATGATCAAAAAAGATCCATCTTTCAGAAATCAGAGCGAGGGGGGTTTAGGCTGAAGGAG
AATGTCCAGTTTCATCTGTACATCAGCACCTCTCCCTGTGGAGATGCCAGAATCTTCTCACCACATGAGC
CAATCCTGGAAGAACCAGCAGATAGACACCCAAATCGTAAAGCAAGAGGACAGCTACGGACCAAAATAGA
GTCTGGTCAGGGGACGATTCCAGTGCGCTCCAATGCGAGCATCCAAACGTGGGACGGGGTGCTGCAAGGG
GAGCGGCTGCTCACCATGTCCTGCAGTGACAAGATTGCACGCTGGAACGTGGTGGGCATCCAGGGATCAC
TGCTCAGCATTTTCGTGGAGCCCATTTACTTCTCGAGCATCATCCTGGGCAGCCTTTACCACGGGGACCA
CCTTTCCAGGGCCATGTACCAGCGGATCTCCAACATAGAGGACCTGCCACCTCTCTACACCCTCAACAAG
CCTTTGCTCAGTGGCATCAGCAATGCAGAAGCACGGCAGCCAGGGAAGGCCCCCAACTTCAGTGTCAACT
GGACGGTAGGCGACTCCGCTATTGAGGTCATCAACGCCACGACTGGGAAGGATGAGCTGGGCCGCGCGTC
CCGCCTGTGTAAGCACGCGTTGTACTGTCGCTGGATGCGTGTGCACGGCAAGGTTCCCTCCCACTTACTA
CGCTCCAAGATTACCAAGCCCAACGTGTACCATGAGTCCAAGCTGGCGGCAAAGGAGTACCAGGCCGCCA
AGGCGCGTCTGTTCACAGCCTTCATCAAGGCGGGGCTGGGGGCCTGGGTGGAGAAGCCCACCGAGCAGGA
CCAGTTCTCACTCACGTAAGCGGCCGCTCGAGCCTAGAGGGCCCGTTTAAACCCGCTGATCAGCCTCGAC
TGTGCCTTCTAGTTGCCAGCCATCTGTTGTTTGCCCCTCCCCCGTGCCTTCCTTGACCCTGGAAGGTGCC
ACTCCCACTGTCCTTTCCTAATAAAATGAGGAAATTGCATCGCATTGTCTGAGTAGGTGTCATTCTATTC
TGGGGGGTGGGGTGGGGCAGGACAGCAAGGGGGAGGATTGGGAAGACAATAGCAGGCATGCTGGGGATGC
GGTGGGCTCTATGGCTTCTGAGGCGGAAAGAACCAGCTGGGGCTCTAGGGGGTATCCCC
[124 nt withheld, positions 9440-9563]
C
[91 nt withheld, positions 9565-9655]
A
[49 nt withheld, positions 9657-9705]
CCTTTGACGTTGGAGTCCACGTTCTTT
[37 nt withheld, positions 9733-9769]
ACCCTATCTCGGTCTATTCTTTTGATTTATAAGGGATTTTGCCGATTTCGGCCTATTGGTTAAAAAATGA
GCTGATTTAACAAAAATTTAACGCG
Features (pLannotate 1.2.2; 20 found; start..end, strand, type, name):
     18..347     +  promoter       SV40 promoter: SV40 enhancer and early promoter
    414..1205    +  CDS            neo: KKA2_KLEPN - Also known as kan, nptII. Experimental evidence at protein level: Swiss-Prot protein existence level 1. Resistance to kanamycin, neomycin, paromomycin, ribostamycin, butirosin and gentamicin B. From Klebsiella pneumoniae.
   1229..1387    +  CDS            ble (fragment): BLE_KLEPN - Experimental evidence at protein level: Swiss-Prot protein existence level 1. Binding protein with a strong affinity to the bleomycin family of antibiotics. Binds to CL990; an antimitotic-antibiotic compound. From Klebsiella pneumoniae.
   1382..1503    +  polyA_signal   SV40 poly(A) signal: SV40 polyadenylation signal
   1576..1592    -  protein_bind   lac operator: The lac repressor binds to the lac operator to inhibit transcription in E. coli. This inhibition can be relieved by adding lactose or isopropyl-β-D-thiogalactopyranoside (IPTG). lac repressor encoded by lacI
   1600..1630    -  promoter       lac promoter: promoter for the E. coli lac operon
   1645..1666    -  protein_bind   CAP binding site: CAP binding activates transcription in the presence of cAMP. E. coli catabolite activator protein
   1679..1771    -  CDS            lacI (fragment): lac repressor; lacI; The lac repressor binds to the lac operator to inhibit transcription in E. coli. This inhibition can be relieved by adding lactose or isopropyl-β-D-thiogalactopyranoside (IPTG).
   1954..2542    -  rep_origin     ori: high-copy-number ColE1/pMB1/pBR322/pUC origin of replication
   2713..3573    -  CDS            AmpR: β-lactamase; bla; confers resistance to ampicillin, carbenicillin, and related antibiotics
   3574..3678    -  promoter       AmpR promoter: bla
   3737..3789    -  misc_feature   bom (fragment): basis of mobility region from pBR322
   3944..4323    +  enhancer       CMV enhancer: human cytomegalovirus immediate early enhancer
   4324..4527    +  promoter       CMV promoter: human cytomegalovirus (CMV) immediate early promoter
   4523..4556    +  LTR            5' LTR (truncated) (fragment): truncated 5' long terminal repeat (LTR) from HIV-1
   4572..4590    +  promoter       T7 promoter: promoter for bacteriophage T7 RNA polymerase
   7956..9116    +  CDS            Adarb1 (fragment): RED1_RAT - Also known as Red1. Experimental evidence at protein level: Swiss-Prot protein existence level 1. Catalyzes the hydrolytic deamination of adenosine to inosine in double-stranded RNA (dsRNA) referred to as A-to-I RNA editing. This may affect gene expression and function in a number of ways that include mRNA translation by changing codons and hence the amino acid sequence of proteins; pre-mRNA splicing by altering splice site recognition sequences; RNA stability by changing sequences involved in nuclease recognition; genetic stability in the case of RNA virus genomes by changing seque
   9170..9394    +  polyA_signal   bGH poly(A) signal: bovine growth hormone polyadenylation signal
   9398..9419    +  promoter       SV40 promoter (fragment): SV40 enhancer and early promoter
   9440..4       +  rep_origin     f1 ori (across the origin) (sequence partly withheld): f1 bacteriophage origin of replication; arrow indicates direction of (+) strand synthesis
