[The description below was written by a language model from this plasmid's Addgene catalogue record and pLannotate feature annotations shown in this document.]
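Description:
pC0048-CMV-dPspCas13b-longlinker-ADAR2DD(E488Q) is a roughly 9.9 kb mammalian expression plasmid built on the pcDNA3.1 backbone for programmable RNA base editing. It is propagated in E. coli from a high-copy ColE1/pUC-type origin under ampicillin selection (AmpR with its bla promoter), and it also carries an f1 phage origin. An SV40 early promoter drives a neomycin/kanamycin phosphotransferase gene ending in an SV40 poly(A) signal, which in principle allows G418 selection of transfected mammalian cells. The short ble, lacI, bom and HIV-1 LTR fragments in the automated annotation look like backbone remnants or incidental matches rather than functional parts.

The payload is a single fusion protein expressed from the CMV immediate-early enhancer and promoter and terminated by the bGH poly(A) signal; a T7 promoter lies just upstream of the coding region. The N-terminal portion is Cas13b from Prevotella sp. P5-125 with H133A and H1058A substitutions that abolish its RNase activity, so it retains guide-directed RNA binding without cleavage. It carries a C-terminal HIV nuclear export signal. This is joined through a GSGGGGS linker, longer than that of the related pC0039 construct, to the deaminase domain of human ADAR2 (residues 276–702) bearing the E488Q mutation, generally known as a hyperactive variant. The feature table does not annotate the Cas13b region, and it labels the deaminase by homology to the rat ortholog, although the catalogue lists it as human. Co-delivered with a separately supplied guide RNA, the fusion is recruited to a chosen transcript, where it converts targeted adenosines to inosine.
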