Addgene plasmid #103864: pC0048-CMV-dPspCas13b-longlinker-ADAR2DD(E488Q)
Purpose: dPspCas13b-ADAR2DD(E488Q) fusion that can be used to selectively edit adenosine to inosine in RNA molecules when used in conjuction with a guide RNA. Longer linker than pC0039.
Depositing lab: Feng Zhang. Publication: RNA editing with CRISPR-Cas13. Cox DBT, Gootenberg JS, Abudayyeh OO, Franklin B, Kellner MJ, Joung J, Zhang F. Science. 2017 Oct 25. pii: eaaq0180. doi: 10.1126/science.aaq0180. PubMed 29070703.
Backbone
  Vector backbone: pcDNA3.1
  Backbone size w/o insert (bp): 5428
  Total vector size (bp): 9861
  Vector type: Mammalian Expression, CRISPR
Growth in bacteria
  Bacterial resistance: Ampicillin, 100 μg/mL
  Growth temperature: 37°C
  Growth strain: DH5alpha
  Copy number: High Copy
Gene/Insert 1
  Gene/Insert name: PspCas13b
  Species: Prevotella sp. P5-125
  Insert size (bp): 3270
  Mutation: Changed histidne 133 to alanine and histidine 1058 to alanine to remove RNAse activity.
  GenBank ID: WP_044065294
  Tag / fusion protein: HIV NES (C terminal on insert)
Gene/Insert 2
  Gene/Insert name: huADAR2DD (alt name: human ADAR2 deaminase domain)
  Species: H. sapiens (human)
  Insert size (bp): 1158
  Mutation: Only the deaminase domain (AA 276-702 are expressed). Glutamate 488 is mutated to glutamine.
  Entrez Gene: ADARB1 (a.k.a. ADAR2, DRABA2, DRADA2, NEDHYMS, RED1)
  Tag / fusion protein: GSGGGGS (N terminal on insert)
Terms and licenses: Academic/Nonprofit Terms; Industry Terms: Not Available to Industry
Depositor comments: Benchling link: https://benchling.com/s/seq-Y92Xyc1WxOlZDLMNv8K8
How to cite: pC0048-CMV-dPspCas13b-longlinker-ADAR2DD(E488Q) was a gift from Feng Zhang (Addgene plasmid # 103864 ; http://n2t.net/addgene:103864 ; RRID:Addgene_103864)
